>Addgene plasmid #142798 | TFORF1463 | addgene full sequence | sequence record 395858 | Addgene NGS Result
TTAATGTAGTCTTATGCAATACTCTTGTAGTCTTGCAACATGGTAACGATGAGTTAGCAACATGCCTTAC
AAGGAGAGAAAAAGCACCGTGCATGCCGATTGGTGGAAGTAAGGTGGTACGATCGTGCCTTATTAGGAAG
GCAACAGACGGGTCTGACATGGATTGGACGAACCACTGAATTGCCGCATTGCAGAGATATTGTATTTAAG
TGCCTAGCTCGATACATAAACGGGTCTCTCTGGTTAGACCAGATCTGAGCCTGGGAGCTCTCTGGCTAAC
TAGGGAACCCACTGCTTAAGCCTCAATAAAGCTTGCCTTGAGTGCTTCAAGTAGTGTGTGCCCGTCTGTT
GTGTGACTCTGGTAACTAGAGATCCCTCAGACCCTTTTAGTCAGTGTGGAAAATCTCTAGCAGTGGCGCC
CGAACAGGGACTTGAAAGCGAAAGGGAAACCAGAGGAGCTCTCTCGACGCAGGACTCGGCTTGCTGAAGC
GCGCACGGCAAGAGGCGAGGGGCGGCGACTGGTGAGTACGCCAAAAATTTTGACTAGCGGAGGCTAGAAG
GAGAGAGATGGGTGCGAGAGCGTCAGTATTAAGCGGGGGAGAATTAGATCGCGATGGGAAAAAATTCGGT
TAAGGCCAGGGGGAAAGAAAAAATATAAATTAAAACATATAGTATGGGCAAGCAGGGAGCTAGAACGATT
CGCAGTTAATCCTGGCCTGTTAGAAACATCAGAAGGCTGTAGACAAATACTGGGACAGCTACAACCATCC
CTTCAGACAGGATCAGAAGAACTTAGATCATTATATAATACAGTAGCAACCCTCTATTGTGTGCATCAAA
GGATAGAGATAAAAGACACCAAGGAAGCTTTAGACAAGATAGAGGAAGAGCAAAACAAAAGTAAGACCAC
CGCACAGCAAGCGGCCGCTGATCTTCAGACCTGGAGGAGGAGATATGAGGGACAATTGGAGAAGTGAATT
ATATAAATATAAAGTAGTAAAAATTGAACCATTAGGAGTAGCACCCACCAAGGCAAAGAGAAGAGTGGTG
CAGAGAGAAAAAAGAGCAGTGGGAATAGGAGCTTTGTTCCTTGGGTTCTTGGGAGCAGCAGGAAGCACTA
TGGGCGCAGCGTCAATGACGCTGACGGTACAGGCCAGACAATTATTGTCTGGTATAGTGCAGCAGCAGAA
CAATTTGCTGAGGGCTATTGAGGCGCAACAGCATCTGTTGCAACTCACAGTCTGGGGCATCAAGCAGCTC
CAGGCAAGAATCCTGGCTGTGGAAAGATACCTAAAGGATCAACAGCTCCTGGGGATTTGGGGTTGCTCTG
GAAAACTCATTTGCACCACTGCTGTGCCTTGGAATGCTAGTTGGAGTAATAAATCTCTGGAACAGATTTG
GAATCACACGACCTGGATGGAGTGGGACAGAGAAATTAACAATTACACAAGCTTAATACACTCCTTAATT
GAAGAATCGCAAAACCAGCAAGAAAAGAATGAACAAGAATTATTGGAATTAGATAAATGGGCAAGTTTGT
GGAATTGGTTTAACATAACAAATTGGCTGTGGTATATAAAATTATTCATAATGATAGTAGGAGGCTTGGT
AGGTTTAAGAATAGTTTTTGCTGTACTTTCTATAGTGAATAGAGTTAGGCAGGGATATTCACCATTATCG
TTTCAGACCCACCTCCCAACCCCGAGGGGACCCATGCATTGCATCTCAATTAGTCAGCAACCAGGTGTGG
AAAGTCCCCAGGCTCCCCAGCAGGCAGAAGTATGCAAAGCATGCGTCTCAATTAGTCAGCAACCATAGTC
CCGCCCCTAACTCCGCCCATCCCGCCCCTAACTCCGCCCAGTTCCGCCCATTCTCCGCCCCATGGCTGAC
TAATTTTTTTTATTTATGCAGAGGCCGAGGCCGCCTCGGCCTCTGAGCTATTCCAGAAGTAGTGAGGAGG
CTTTTTTGGAGGCCTAGGCTTTTGCAAAAAGCTTTCTAGAGGTACCACCGGAGCTTACCATGACCGAGTA
CAAGCCCACGGTGCGCCTCGCCACCCGCGACGACGTCCCCAGGGCCGTACGCACCCTCGCCGCCGCGTTC
GCCGACTACCCCGCCACGCGCCACACCGTCGATCCGGACCGCCACATCGAGCGGGTCACCGAGCTGCAAG
AACTCTTCCTCACGCGCGTCGGGCTCGACATCGGCAAGGTGTGGGTCGCGGACGACGGCGCCGCCGTGGC
GGTCTGGACCACGCCGGAGAGCGTCGAAGCGGGGGCGGTGTTCGCCGAGATCGGCCCGCGCATGGCCGAG
TTGAGCGGTTCCCGGCTGGCCGCGCAGCAACAGATGGAAGGCCTCCTGGCGCCGCACCGGCCCAAGGAGC
CCGCGTGGTTCCTGGCCACCGTCGGCGTCTCGCCCGACCACCAGGGCAAGGGTCTGGGCAGCGCCGTCGT
GCTCCCCGGAGTGGAGGCGGCCGAGCGCGCCGGGGTGCCCGCCTTCCTGGAGACCTCCGCGCCCCGCAAC
CTCCCCTTCTACGAGCGGCTCGGCTTCACCGTCACCGCCGACGTCGAGGTGCCCGAAGGACCGCGCACCT
GGTGCATGACCCGCAAGCCCGGTGCCAGTTAACGAATTCTAGATCTTGAGACAAATGGCAGTATTCATCC
ACAATTTTAAAAGAAAAGGGGGGATTGGGGGGTACAGTGCAGGGGAAAGAATAGTAGACATAATAGCAAC
AGACATACAAACTAAAGAATTACAAAAACAAATTACAAAAATTCAAAATTTTCGGGTTTATTACAGGGAC
AGCAGAGATCCACTTTGGCGCCGGCTCGAGGCCTGCAGGTGCAAAGATGGATAAAGTTTTAAACAGAGAG
GAATCTTTGCAGCTAATGGACCTTCTAGGTCTTGAAAGGAGTGGGAATTGGCTCCGGTGCCCGTCAGTGG
GCAGAGCGCACATCGCCCACAGTCCCCGAGAAGTTGGGGGGAGGGGTCGGCAATTGAACCGGTGCCTAGA
GAAGGTGGCGCGGGGTAAACTGGGAAAGTGATGTCGTGTACTGGCTCCGCCTTTTTCCCGAGGGTGGGGG
AGAACCGTATATAAGTGCAGTAGTCGCCGTGAACGTTCTTTTTCGCAACGGGTTTGCCGCCAGAACACAG
GTAAGTGCCGTGTGTGGTTCCCGCGGGCCTGGCCTCTTTACGGGTTATGGCCCTTGCGTGCCTTGAATTA
CTTCCACCTGGCTGCAGTACGTGATTCTTGATCCCGAGCTTCGGGTTGGAAGTGGGTGGGAGAGTTCGAG
GCCTTGCGCTTAAGGAGCCCCTTCGCCTCGTGCTTGAGTTGAGGCCTGGCCTGGGCGCTGGGGCCGCCGC
GTGCGAATCTGGTGGCACCTTCGCGCCTGTCTCGCTGCTTTCGATAAGTCTCTAGCCATTTAAAATTTTT
GATGACCTGCTGCGACGCTTTTTTTCTGGCAAGATAGTCTTGTAAATGCGGGCCAAGATCTGCACACTGG
TATTTCGGTTTTTGGGGCCGCGGGCGGCGACGGGGCCCGTGCGTCCCAGCGCACATGTTCGGCGAGGCGG
GGCCTGCGAGCGCGGCCACCGAGAATCGGACGGGGGTAGTCTCAAGCTGGCCGGCCTGCTCTGGTGCCTG
GCCTCGCGCCGCCGTGTATCGCCCCGCCCTGGGCGGCAAGGCTGGCCCGGTCGGCACCAGTTGCGTGAGC
GGAAAGATGGCCGCTTCCCGGCCCTGCTGCAGGGAGCTCAAAATGGAGGACGCGGCGCTCGGGAGAGCGG
GCGGGTGAGTCACCCACACAAAGGAAAAGGGCCTTTCCGTCCTCAGCCGTCGCTTCATGTGACTCCACGG
AGTACCGGGCGCCGTCCAGGCACCTCGATTAGTTCTCGAGCTTTTGGAGTACGTCGTCTTTAGGTTGGGG
GGAGGGGTTTTATGCGATGGAGTTTCCCCACACTGAGTGGGTGGAGACTGAAGTTAGGCCAGCTTGGCAC
TTGATGTAATTCTCCTTGGAATTTGCCCTTTTTGAGTTTGGATCTTGGTTCATTCTCAAGCCTCAGACAG
TGGTTCAAAGTTTTTTTCTTCCATTTCAGGTGTCGTGAGGCTAGCACCGCCACCATGGAGCTGTGGCGCC
AATGCACCCACTGGCTCATCCAGTGCCGGGTGCTGCCGCCCAGCCACCGCGTGACCTGGGATGGGGCTCA
GGTGTGTGAACTGGCCCAGGCCCTCCGGGATGGTGTCCTTCTGTGTCAGCTGCTTAACAACCTGCTACCC
CATGCCATCAACCTGCGTGAGGTCAACCTGCGCCCCCAGATGTCCCAGTTCCTGTGCCTTAAGAACATTA
GAACCTTCCTGTCCACCTGCTGTGAGAAGTTCGGCCTCAAGCGGAGCGAGCTCTTCGAAGCCTTTGACCT
CTTCGATGTGCAGGATTTTGGCAAGGTCATCTACACCCTGTCTGCTCTGTCCTGGACCCCGATCGCCCAG
AACAGGGGGATCATGCCCTTCCCCACCGAGGAGGAGAGTGTAGGTGATGAAGACATCTACAGTGGCCTGT
CCGACCAGATCGACGACACGGTGGAGGAGGATGAGGACCTGTATGACTGCGTGGAGAATGAGGAGGCGGA
AGGCGACGAGATCTATGAGGACCTCATGCGCTCGGAGCCCGTGTCCATGCCGCCCAAGATGACAGAGTAT
GACAAGCGCTGCTGCTGCCTGCGGGAGATCCAGCAGACGGAGGAGAAGTACACTGACACGCTGGGCTCCA
TCCAGCAGCATTTCTTGAAGCCCCTGCAACGGTTCCTGAAACCTCAAGACATTGAGATCATCTTTATCAA
CATTGAGGACCTGCTTCGTGTTCATACTCACTTCCTAAAGGAGATGAAGGAAGCCCTGGGCACCCCTGGC
GCAGCCAATCTCTACCAGGTCTTCATCAAATACAAGGAGAGGTTCCTCGTCTATGGCCGCTACTGCAGCC
AGGTGGAGTCAGCCAGCAAACACCTGGACCGTGTGGCCGCAGCCCGGGAGGACGTGCAGATGAAGCTGGA
GGAATGTTCTCAGAGAGCCAACAACGGGAGGTTCACCCTGCGGGACCTGCTGATGGTGCCTATGCAGCGA
GTTCTCAAATATCACCTCCTTCTCCAGGAGCTGGTGAAACACACGCAGGAGGCGATGGAGAAGGAGAACC
TGCGGCTGGCCCTGGATGCCATGAGGGACCTGGCTCAGTGCGTGAACGAGGTCAAGCGAGACAACGAGAC
ACTGCGACAGATCACCAATTTCCAGCTGTCCATTGAGAACCTGGACCAGTCTCTGGCTCACTATGGCCGG
CCCAAGATCGACGGGGAACTCAAGATCACCTCGGTGGAACGGCGCTCCAAGATGGACAGGTATGCCTTCC
TGCTCGACAAAGCTCTACTCATCTGTAAGCGCAGGGGAGACTCCTATGACCTCAAGGACTTTGTAAACCT
GCACAGCTTCCAGGTTCGGGATGACTCTTCAGGAGACCGAGACAACAAGAAGTGGAGCCACATGTTCCTC
CTGATCGAGGACCAAGGTGCCCAGGGCTATGAGCTGTTCTTCAAGACAAGAGAATTGAAGAAGAAGTGGA
TGGAGCAGTTTGAGATGGCCATCTCCAACATCTATCCGGAGAATGCCACCGCCAACGGGCATGACTTCCA
GATGTTCTCCTTTGAGGAGACCACATCCTGCAAGGCCTGTCAGATGCTGCTTAGAGGTACCTTCTATCAG
GGCTACCGCTGCCATCGGTGCCGGGCATCTGCACACAAGGAGTGTCTGGGGAGGGTCCCTCCATGTGGCC
GACATGGGCAAGATTTCCCAGGAACTATGAAGAAGGACAAACTACATCGCAGGGCTCAGGACAAAAAGAG
GAATGAGCTGGGTCTGCCCAAGATGGAGGTGTTTCAGGAATACTACGGGCTTCCTCCACCCCCTGGAGCC
ATTGGACCCTTTCTACGGCTCAACCCTGGAGACATTGTGGAGCTCACGAAGGCTGAGGCTGAACAGAACT
GGTGGGAGGGCCCTCCTCAGGACCTGTCTGTTCATCTCTGGTACGCAGGCCCCATGGAGCGGGCAGGGGC
AGAGAGCATCCTGGCCAACCGCTCGGACGGGACTTTCTTGGTGCGGCAGAGGGTGAAGGATGCAGCAGAA
TTTGCCATCAGCATTAAATATAACGTCGAGGTCAAGCACATTAAAATCATGACAGCAGAAGGACTGTACC
GGATCACAGAGAAAAAGGCTTTCCGGGGGCTTACGGAGCTGGTGGAGTTTTACCAGCAGAACTCTCTAAA
GGATTGCTTCAAGTCTCTGGACACCACCTTGCAGTTCCCCTTCAAGGAGCCTGAAAAGAGAACCATCAGC
AGGCCAGCAGTGGGAAGCACAAAGTATTTTGGCACAGCCAAAGCCCGCTATGACTTCTGCGCCCGAGACC
GATCAGAGCTGTCGCTCAAGGAGGGTGACATCATCAAGATCCTTAACAAGAAGGGACAGCAAGGCTGGTG
GCGAGGGGAGATCTATGGCCGGGTTGGCTGGTTCCCTGCCAACTACGTGGAGGAAGATTATTCTGAATAC
TGCTAGTAATGAACTAGTCCGTAACTTGAAAGTATTTCGATTTCTTGGCTTTATATATCTTGTGGAAAGG
ACGAGGGTCCGCAACCCAGGGTAGGAAGACGCGTTAAGTCGACAATCAACCTCTGGATTACAAAATTTGT
GAAAGATTGACTGGTATTCTTAACTATGTTGCTCCTTTTACGCTATGTGGATACGCTGCTTTAATGCCTT
TGTATCATGCTATTGCTTCCCGTATGGCTTTCATTTTCTCCTCCTTGTATAAATCCTGGTTGCTGTCTCT
TTATGAGGAGTTGTGGCCCGTTGTCAGGCAACGTGGCGTGGTGTGCACTGTGTTTGCTGACGCAACCCCC
ACTGGTTGGGGCATTGCCACCACCTGTCAGCTCCTTTCCGGGACTTTCGCTTTCCCCCTCCCTATTGCCA
CGGCGGAACTCATCGCCGCCTGCCTTGCCCGCTGCTGGACAGGGGCTCGGCTGTTGGGCACTGACAATTC
CGTGGTGTTGTCGGGGAAATCATCGTCCTTTCCTTGGCTGCTCGCCTGTGTTGCCACCTGGATTCTGCGC
GGGACGTCCTTCTGCTACGTCCCTTCGGCCCTCAATCCAGCGGACCTTCCTTCCCGCGGCCTGCTGCCGG
CTCTGCGGCCTCTTCCGCGTCTTCGCCTTCGCCCTCAGACGAGTCGGATCTCCCTTTGGGCCGCCTCCCC
GCGTCGACTTTAAGACCAATGACTTACAAGGCAGCTGTAGATCTTAGCCACTTTTTAAAAGAAAAGGGGG
GACTGGAAGGGCTAATTCACTCCCAACGAAGACAAGATCTGCTTTTTGCTTGTACTGGGTCTCTCTGGTT
AGACCAGATCTGAGCCTGGGAGCTCTCTGGCTAACTAGGGAACCCACTGCTTAAGCCTCAATAAAGCTTG
CCTTGAGTGCTTCAAGTAGTGTGTGCCCGTCTGTTGTGTGACTCTGGTAACTAGAGATCCCTCAGACCCT
TTTAGTCAGTGTGGAAAATCTCTAGCAGTACGTATAGTAGTTCATGTCATCTTATTATTCAGTATTTATA
ACTTGCAAAGAAATGAATATCAGAGAGTGAGAGGAACTTGTTTATTGCAGCTTATAATGGTTACAAATAA
AGCAATAGCATCACAAATTTCACAAATAAAGCATTTTTTTCACTGCATTCTAGTTGTGGTTTGTCCAAAC
TCATCAATGTATCTTATCATGTCTGGCTCTAGCTATCCCGCCCCTAACTCCGCCCATCCCGCCCCTAACT
CCGCCCAGTTCCGCCCATTCTCCGCCCCATGGCTGACTAATTTTTTTTATTTATGCAGAGGCCGAGGCCG
CCTCGGCCTCTGAGCTATTCCAGAAGTAGTGAGGAGGCTTTTTTGGAGGCCTAGGGACGTACCCAATTCG
CCCTATAGTGAGTCGTATTACGCGCGCTCACTGGCCGTCGTTTTACAACGTCGTGACTGGGAAAACCCTG
GCGTTACCCAACTTAATCGCCTTGCAGCACATCCCCCTTTCGCCAGCTGGCGTAATAGCGAAGAGGCCCG
CACCGATCGCCCTTCCCAACAGTTGCGCAGCCTGAATGGCGAATGGG
[124 nt withheld, positions 8168-8291]
C
[91 nt withheld, positions 8293-8383]
A
[49 nt withheld, positions 8385-8433]
CCTTTGACGTTGGAGTCCACGTTCTTT
[37 nt withheld, positions 8461-8497]
ACCCTATCTCGGTCTATTCTTTTGATTTATAAGGGATTTTGCCGATTTCGGCCTATTGGTTAAAAAATGA
GCTGATTTAACAAAAATTTAACGCGAATTTTAACAAAATATTAACGCTTACAATTTAGGTGGCACTTTTC
GGGGAAATGTGCGCGGAACCCCTATTTGTTTATTTTTCTAAATACATTCAAATATGTATCCGCTCATGAG
ACAATAACCCTGATAAATGCTTCAATAATATTGAAAAAGGAAGAGTATGAGTATTCAACATTTCCGTGTC
GCCCTTATTCCCTTTTTTGCGGCATTTTGCCTTCCTGTTTTTGCTCACCCAGAAACGCTGGTGAAAGTAA
AAGATGCTGAAGATCAGTTGGGTGCACGAGTGGGTTACATCGAACTGGATCTCAACAGCGGTAAGATCCT
TGAGAGTTTTCGCCCCGAAGAACGTTTTCCAATGATGAGCACTTTTAAAGTTCTGCTATGTGGCGCGGTA
TTATCCCGTATTGACGCCGGGCAAGAGCAACTCGGTCGCCGCATACACTATTCTCAGAATGACTTGGTTG
AGTACTCACCAGTCACAGAAAAGCATCTTACGGATGGCATGACAGTAAGAGAATTATGCAGTGCTGCCAT
AACCATGAGTGATAACACTGCGGCCAACTTACTTCTGACAACGATCGGAGGACCGAAGGAGCTAACCGCT
TTTTTGCACAACATGGGGGATCATGTAACTCGCCTTGATCGTTGGGAACCGGAGCTGAATGAAGCCATAC
CAAACGACGAGCGTGACACCACGATGCCTGTAGCAATGGCAACAACGTTGCGCAAACTATTAACTGGCGA
ACTACTTACTCTAGCTTCCCGGCAACAATTAATAGACTGGATGGAGGCGGATAAAGTTGCAGGACCACTT
CTGCGCTCGGCCCTTCCGGCTGGCTGGTTTATTGCTGATAAATCTGGAGCCGGTGAGCGTGGGTCTCGCG
GTATCATTGCAGCACTGGGGCCAGATGGTAAGCCCTCCCGTATCGTAGTTATCTACACGACGGGGAGTCA
GGCAACTATGGATGAACGAAATAGACAGATCGCTGAGATAGGTGCCTCACTGATTAAGCATTGGTAACTG
TCAGACCAAGTTTACTCATATATACTTTAGATTGATTTAAAACTTCATTTTTAATTTAAAAGGATCTAGG
TGAAGATCCTTTTTGATAATCTCATGACCAAAATCCCTTAACGTGAGTTTTCGTTCCACTGAGCGTCAGA
CCCCGTAGAAAAGATCAAAGGATCTTCTTGAGATCCTTTTTTTCTGCGCGTAATCTGCTGCTTGCAAACA
AAAAAACCACCGCTACCAGCGGTGGTTTGTTTGCCGGATCAAGAGCTACCAACTCTTTTTCCGAAGGTAA
CTGGCTTCAGCAGAGCGCAGATACCAAATACTGTTCTTCTAGTGTAGCCGTAGTTAGGCCACCACTTCAA
GAACTCTGTAGCACCGCCTACATACCTCGCTCTGCTAATCCTGTTACCAGTGGCTGCTGCCAGTGGCGAT
AAGTCGTGTCTTACCGGGTTGGACTCAAGACGATAGTTACCGGATAAGGCGCAGCGGTCGGGCTGAACGG
GGGGTTCGTGCACACAGCCCAGCTTGGAGCGAACGACCTACACCGAACTGAGATACCTACAGCGTGAGCT
ATGAGAAAGCGCCACGCTTCCCGAAGGGAGAAAGGCGGACAGGTATCCGGTAAGCGGCAGGGTCGGAACA
GGAGAGCGCACGAGGGAGCTTCCAGGGGGAAACGCCTGGTATCTTTATAGTCCTGTCGGGTTTCGCCACC
TCTGACTTGAGCGTCGATTTTTGTGATGCTCGTCAGGGGGGCGGAGCCTATGGAAAAACGCCAGCAACGC
GGCCTTTTTACGGTTCCTGGCCTTTTGCTGGCCTTTTGCTCACATGTTCTTTCCTGCGTTATCCCCTGAT
TCTGTGGATAACCGTATTACCGCCTTTGAGTGAGCTGATACCGCTCGCCGCAGCCGAACGACCGAGCGCA
GCGAGTCAGTGAGCGAGGAAGCGGAAGAGCGCCCAATACGCAAACCGCCTCTCCCCGCGCGTTGGCCGAT
TCATTAATGCAGCTGGCACGACAGGTTTCCCGACTGGAAAGCGGGCAGTGAGCGCAACGCAATTAATGTG
AGTTAGCTCACTCATTAGGCACCCCAGGCTTTACACTTTATGCTTCCGGCTCGTATGTTGTGTGGAATTG
TGAGCGGATAACAATTTCACACAGGAAACAGCTATGACCATGATTACGCCAAGCGCGCAATTAACCCTCA
CTAAAGGGAACAAAAGCTGGAGCTGCAAGC
Features (pLannotate 1.2.2; 31 found; start..end, strand, type, name):
      5..231     +  promoter       RSV promoter: Rous sarcoma virus enhancer/promoter
    232..412     +  LTR            5' LTR (truncated): truncated 5' long terminal repeat (LTR) from HIV-1
    459..584     +  misc_feature   HIV-1 Ψ: packaging signal of human immunodeficiency virus type 1
    568..931     +  CDS            HIV-1 gag (fragment): gag protein from human immunodeficiency virus 1; gag
   1077..1310    +  misc_feature   RRE: The Rev response element (RRE) of HIV-1 allows for Rev-dependent mRNA export from the nucleus to the cytoplasm.
   1687..1713    +  CDS            Rev (fragment): human immunodeficiency virus 1 (HIV-1) Rev protein; rev; enhances nuclear export of unspliced and incompletely spliced viral mRNAs
   1720..1743    +  promoter       SV40 promoter (fragment): SV40 early promoter
   1744..1815    +  promoter       SV40 promoter (fragment): SV40 enhancer and early promoter
   1839..1974    +  rep_origin     SV40 ori: SV40 origin of replication
   2020..2616    +  CDS            PuroR (fragment): puromycin N-acetyltransferase; pac from Streptomyces; confers resistance to puromycin
   2665..2782    +  misc_feature   cPPT/CTS: central polypurine tract and central termination sequence of HIV-1
   2847..2913    +  CDS            small t antigen (fragment): SV40 (simian virus 40) small t antigen
   2920..4098    +  promoter       EF-1α promoter: strong constitutive promoter for human elongation factor EF-1α
   4115..6583    +  CDS            VAV1: VAV_HUMAN - Also known as VAV. Experimental evidence at protein level: Swiss-Prot protein existence level 1. Couples tyrosine kinase signals with the activation of the Rho/Rac GTPases, thus leading to cell differentiation and/or proliferation. From Homo sapiens (Human).
   6599..6652    +  promoter       U6 promoter (fragment): RNA polymerase III promoter for human U6 snRNA
   6694..7282    +  misc_feature   WPRE: woodchuck hepatitis virus posttranscriptional regulatory element
   7333..7352    +  misc_feature   cPPT/CTS (fragment): central polypurine tract and central termination sequence of HIV-1
   7354..7587    +  LTR            3' LTR (ΔU3): self-inactivating 3' long terminal repeat (LTR) from HIV-1
   7665..7786    +  polyA_signal   SV40 poly(A) signal: SV40 polyadenylation signal
   7826..7961    +  rep_origin     SV40 ori: SV40 origin of replication
   7982..8000    -  promoter       T7 promoter: promoter for bacteriophage T7 RNA polymerase
   8008..8163    +  CDS            lacZα (fragment): LacZα fragment of β-galactosidase; lacZ fragment
   8168..8596    +  rep_origin     f1 ori (sequence partly withheld): f1 bacteriophage origin of replication; arrow indicates direction of (+) strand synthesis
   8649..8753    +  promoter       AmpR promoter: bla
   8754..9614    +  CDS            AmpR: β-lactamase; bla; confers resistance to ampicillin, carbenicillin, and related antibiotics
   9785..10373   +  rep_origin     ori: high-copy-number ColE1/pMB1/pBR322/pUC origin of replication
  10556..10648   +  CDS            lacI (fragment): lac repressor; lacI; The lac repressor binds to the lac operator to inhibit transcription in E. coli. This inhibition can be relieved by adding lactose or isopropyl-β-D-thiogalactopyranoside (IPTG).
  10661..10682   +  protein_bind   CAP binding site: CAP binding activates transcription in the presence of cAMP. E. coli catabolite activator protein
  10697..10727   +  promoter       lac promoter: promoter for the E. coli lac operon
  10731..10753   +  protein_bind   lac operator (fragment): The lac repressor binds to the lac operator to inhibit transcription in E. coli. This inhibition can be relieved by adding lactose or isopropyl-β-D-thiogalactopyranoside (IPTG). lac repressor encoded by lacI
  10796..10814   +  promoter       T3 promoter: promoter for bacteriophage T3 RNA polymerase
