[The description below was written by a language model from this plasmid's Addgene catalogue record and pLannotate feature annotations shown in this document.]
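Description:
TFORF1463 is a lentiviral mammalian expression plasmid built on the pLX_TRC317 backbone. It belongs to a barcoded library of transcription factor open reading frames designed for overexpression in pooled screens. It carries the human VAV1 ORF (a synthesized insert corresponding to a specific RefSeq/Ensembl isoform) under the strong constitutive EF-1α promoter. VAV1 is annotated as a protein that couples tyrosine kinase signalling to activation of Rho/Rac GTPases. According to the record, each library member carries a unique 24-bp barcode that identifies its ORF in pooled experiments. The barcode is not annotated as a feature. The short stretch between the ORF and the WPRE, where a small U6-like fragment is called, may correspond to this region, but the record does not say so. The WPRE downstream of the ORF enhances transcript stability and expression.

The viral framework is that of a third-generation, self-inactivating vector. An RSV promoter drives a truncated HIV-1 5' LTR, followed by the Ψ packaging signal with a partial gag sequence, the RRE for Rev-dependent nuclear export, a cPPT/CTS element, and a ΔU3 3' LTR. An SV40 poly(A) signal lies beyond the 3' LTR. Within the proviral region, upstream of the EF-1α cassette, an SV40 early promoter drives puromycin N-acetyltransferase so that transduced cells can be selected.

In bacteria the plasmid is maintained at high copy through a ColE1/pUC-type origin and selected with ampicillin resistance. An f1 origin, lac-derived fragments and T7/T3 promoters are backbone remnants. The depositor notes a risk of recombination, which is common in LTR-containing plasmids. The sequenced record of about 10.8 kb matches the stated backbone plus insert sizes.
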