Addgene plasmid #142798: TFORF1463
Purpose: Lentiviral vector for overexpressing transcription factor ORFs with unique 24-bp barcodes. Barcodes facilitate identification of transcription factors in pooled screens.
Depositing lab: Feng Zhang. Depositing organization: Broad Institute. Publication: A transcription factor atlas of directed differentiation. Joung J, Ma S, Tay T, Geiger-Schuller KR, Kirchgatterer PC, Verdine VK, Guo B, Arias-Garcia MA, Allen WE, Singh A, Kuksenko O, Abudayyeh OO, Gootenberg JS, Fu Z, Macrae RK, Buenrostro JD, Regev A, Zhang F. Cell. 2023 Jan 5;186(1):209-229.e26. doi: 10.1016/j.cell.2022.11.026. PubMed 36608654.
Backbone
  Vector backbone: pLX_TRC317
  Backbone manufacturer: Broad Institute Genetic Perturbation Platform
  Backbone size w/o insert (bp): 8264
  Vector type: Mammalian Expression, Lentiviral
  Selectable markers: Puromycin
Growth in bacteria
  Bacterial resistance: Ampicillin, 100 μg/mL
  Growth temperature: 37°C
  Growth strain: NEB Stable
  Copy number: High Copy
Gene/Insert
  Gene/Insert name: VAV1
  Species: H. sapiens (human)
  Insert size (bp): 2573
  Entrez Gene: VAV1 (a.k.a. VAV)
  Promoter: EF1a
  Cloning method: Unknown
  Sequencing primers: 5′ GGGTGGAGACTGAAGTTAGGCCAG; 3′ CACATAGCGTAAAAGGAGCAACATAG
Terms and licenses: Academic/Nonprofit Terms; Industry Terms: Not Available to Industry
Depositor comments: NM_001258206,ENST00000304076 . The transcription factor ORF portion of this plasmid was synthesized by Genewiz. Please test multiple small colonies in case of plasmid recombination. To make this collection available in a timely manner, a portion of this collection was not fully sequenced by Addgene. If an Addgene verified full plasmid sequence is not available, please contact us prior to placing an order to request the full sequence.
How to cite: TFORF1463 was a gift from Feng Zhang (Addgene plasmid # 142798 ; http://n2t.net/addgene:142798 ; RRID:Addgene_142798)
