>Addgene plasmid #142798 | TFORF1463 | depositor partial sequence | sequence record 280532 | Insert
ACCGCCACCATGGAGCTGTGGCGCCAATGCACCCACTGGCTCATCCAGTGCCGGGTGCTGCCGCCCAGCC
ACCGCGTGACCTGGGATGGGGCTCAGGTGTGTGAACTGGCCCAGGCCCTCCGGGATGGTGTCCTTCTGTG
TCAGCTGCTTAACAACCTGCTACCCCATGCCATCAACCTGCGTGAGGTCAACCTGCGCCCCCAGATGTCC
CAGTTCCTGTGCCTTAAGAACATTAGAACCTTCCTGTCCACCTGCTGTGAGAAGTTCGGCCTCAAGCGGA
GCGAGCTCTTCGAAGCCTTTGACCTCTTCGATGTGCAGGATTTTGGCAAGGTCATCTACACCCTGTCTGC
TCTGTCCTGGACCCCGATCGCCCAGAACAGGGGGATCATGCCCTTCCCCACCGAGGAGGAGAGTGTAGGT
GATGAAGACATCTACAGTGGCCTGTCCGACCAGATCGACGACACGGTGGAGGAGGATGAGGACCTGTATG
ACTGCGTGGAGAATGAGGAGGCGGAAGGCGACGAGATCTATGAGGACCTCATGCGCTCGGAGCCCGTGTC
CATGCCGCCCAAGATGACAGAGTATGACAAGCGCTGCTGCTGCCTGCGGGAGATCCAGCAGACGGAGGAG
AAGTACACTGACACGCTGGGCTCCATCCAGCAGCATTTCTTGAAGCCCCTGCAACGGTTCCTGAAACCTC
AAGACATTGAGATCATCTTTATCAACATTGAGGACCTGCTTCGTGTTCATACTCACTTCCTAAAGGAGAT
GAAGGAAGCCCTGGGCACCCCTGGCGCAGCCAATCTCTACCAGGTCTTCATCAAATACAAGGAGAGGTTC
CTCGTCTATGGCCGCTACTGCAGCCAGGTGGAGTCAGCCAGCAAACACCTGGACCGTGTGGCCGCAGCCC
GGGAGGACGTGCAGATGAAGCTGGAGGAATGTTCTCAGAGAGCCAACAACGGGAGGTTCACCCTGCGGGA
CCTGCTGATGGTGCCTATGCAGCGAGTTCTCAAATATCACCTCCTTCTCCAGGAGCTGGTGAAACACACG
CAGGAGGCGATGGAGAAGGAGAACCTGCGGCTGGCCCTGGATGCCATGAGGGACCTGGCTCAGTGCGTGA
ACGAGGTCAAGCGAGACAACGAGACACTGCGACAGATCACCAATTTCCAGCTGTCCATTGAGAACCTGGA
CCAGTCTCTGGCTCACTATGGCCGGCCCAAGATCGACGGGGAACTCAAGATCACCTCGGTGGAACGGCGC
TCCAAGATGGACAGGTATGCCTTCCTGCTCGACAAAGCTCTACTCATCTGTAAGCGCAGGGGAGACTCCT
ATGACCTCAAGGACTTTGTAAACCTGCACAGCTTCCAGGTTCGGGATGACTCTTCAGGAGACCGAGACAA
CAAGAAGTGGAGCCACATGTTCCTCCTGATCGAGGACCAAGGTGCCCAGGGCTATGAGCTGTTCTTCAAG
ACAAGAGAATTGAAGAAGAAGTGGATGGAGCAGTTTGAGATGGCCATCTCCAACATCTATCCGGAGAATG
CCACCGCCAACGGGCATGACTTCCAGATGTTCTCCTTTGAGGAGACCACATCCTGCAAGGCCTGTCAGAT
GCTGCTTAGAGGTACCTTCTATCAGGGCTACCGCTGCCATCGGTGCCGGGCATCTGCACACAAGGAGTGT
CTGGGGAGGGTCCCTCCATGTGGCCGACATGGGCAAGATTTCCCAGGAACTATGAAGAAGGACAAACTAC
ATCGCAGGGCTCAGGACAAAAAGAGGAATGAGCTGGGTCTGCCCAAGATGGAGGTGTTTCAGGAATACTA
CGGGCTTCCTCCACCCCCTGGAGCCATTGGACCCTTTCTACGGCTCAACCCTGGAGACATTGTGGAGCTC
ACGAAGGCTGAGGCTGAACAGAACTGGTGGGAGGGCCCTCCTCAGGACCTGTCTGTTCATCTCTGGTACG
CAGGCCCCATGGAGCGGGCAGGGGCAGAGAGCATCCTGGCCAACCGCTCGGACGGGACTTTCTTGGTGCG
GCAGAGGGTGAAGGATGCAGCAGAATTTGCCATCAGCATTAAATATAACGTCGAGGTCAAGCACATTAAA
ATCATGACAGCAGAAGGACTGTACCGGATCACAGAGAAAAAGGCTTTCCGGGGGCTTACGGAGCTGGTGG
AGTTTTACCAGCAGAACTCTCTAAAGGATTGCTTCAAGTCTCTGGACACCACCTTGCAGTTCCCCTTCAA
GGAGCCTGAAAAGAGAACCATCAGCAGGCCAGCAGTGGGAAGCACAAAGTATTTTGGCACAGCCAAAGCC
CGCTATGACTTCTGCGCCCGAGACCGATCAGAGCTGTCGCTCAAGGAGGGTGACATCATCAAGATCCTTA
ACAAGAAGGGACAGCAAGGCTGGTGGCGAGGGGAGATCTATGGCCGGGTTGGCTGGTTCCCTGCCAACTA
CGTGGAGGAAGATTATTCTGAATACTGCTAGTAATGAACTAGTCCGTAACTTGAAAGTATTTCGATTTCT
TGGCTTTATATATCTTGTGGAAAGGACGAGGGTCCGCAACCCAGGGTAGGAAG
