>Addgene plasmid #142798 | TFORF1463 | depositor partial sequence | sequence record 280533 | Barcode
GGGTCCGCAACCCAGGGTAGGAAG
